Addgene plasmid #180213: pET-NlaCascade-NLS-6xHis
Purpose: Expressing Neisseria lactamica Type I-C Cascade subunits (Cas5-Cas8-Cas11-Cas7) with NLS and His tag on the C terminus of Cas7 for protein purification in E.Coli
Depositing lab: Yan Zhang. Depositing organization: University of Michigan. Publication: Cas11 enables genome engineering in human cells with compact CRISPR-Cas3 systems. Tan R, Krueger RK, Gramelspacher MJ, Zhou X, Xiao Y, Ke A, Hou Z, Zhang Y. Mol Cell. 2022 Feb 17;82(4):852-867.e5. doi: 10.1016/j.molcel.2021.12.032. Epub 2022 Jan 19. PubMed 35051351.
Backbone
  Vector backbone: pET
  Backbone manufacturer: pET-based custom vector
  Backbone size w/o insert (bp): 5203
  Total vector size (bp): 8526
  Vector type: Bacterial Expression
Growth in bacteria
  Bacterial resistance: Kanamycin, 50 μg/mL
  Growth temperature: 37°C
  Growth strain: DH5alpha
  Copy number: Low Copy
Gene/Insert
  Gene/Insert name: NlaCas5-Cas8-Cas7 (alt name: DR91_RS04460; DR91_RS04455; DR91_RS04450)
  Species: Neisseria lactamica
  Insert size (bp): 3323
  GenBank ID: NZ_KN046803.1
  Promoter: T7
  Tag / fusion protein: NLS (C terminal on insert); 6XHis (C terminal on insert)
  Cloning method: Gibson Cloning
  Sequencing primers: 5′ TAATACGACTCACTATAGGG; 3′ GCTAGTTATTGCTCAGCGG
Terms and licenses: Academic/Nonprofit Terms; Industry Terms: Not Available to Industry
How to cite: pET-NlaCascade-NLS-6xHis was a gift from Yan Zhang (Addgene plasmid # 180213 ; http://n2t.net/addgene:180213 ; RRID:Addgene_180213)
