[The description below was written by a language model from this plasmid's Addgene catalogue record and pLannotate feature annotations shown in this document.]
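Description:
pET-NlaCascade-NLS-6xHis is a low-copy, pET-based bacterial expression plasmid of about 8.5 kb, built to co-produce the subunits of the Neisseria lactamica Type I-C Cascade complex in E. coli for protein purification. It is selected with kanamycin through an aminoglycoside phosphotransferase gene. Replication relies on a pBR322-type ColE1 origin accompanied by the rop gene and bom region, which is consistent with the recorded low copy number. An f1 origin is also present. The annotated tetracycline-resistance fragments and a small predicted E. coli ORF appear to be non-functional remnants of the pBR322 lineage.

The roughly 3.3 kb insert, assembled by Gibson cloning, carries the native cas5-cas8-cas7 gene block. The stated purpose lists Cas11 as a fourth subunit although the insert name gives only three genes, and the record does not explain how Cas11 is encoded. The operon sits downstream of a T7 promoter with an adjacent lac operator and a T7 gene 10 ribosome binding site, and it ends at a T7 terminator. A plasmid-borne lacI gene supplies repressor, so expression should be IPTG-inducible in hosts that provide T7 RNA polymerase. Cas7, the last gene, carries a C-terminal nuclear localization signal followed by a 6xHis tag. The His tag allows affinity capture of the complex through Cas7, and the NLS presumably supports nuclear delivery of the purified protein, in line with the associated work on genome engineering in human cells with compact CRISPR-Cas3 systems.

The automated feature table recognises only the cas5 region by homology and the His tag (labelled as a 9xHis fragment), leaving cas8, cas7 and the NLS unannotated. The short "SET1" hit just before the terminator is probably residual vector sequence rather than an intended tag.
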