Features (pLannotate 1.2.2; 19 found; start..end, strand, type, name):
     30..48      +  promoter       T7 promoter: promoter for bacteriophage T7 RNA polymerase
     49..73      +  protein_bind   lac operator: The lac repressor binds to the lac operator to inhibit transcription in E. coli. This inhibition can be relieved by adding lactose or isopropyl-β-D-thiogalactopyranoside (IPTG). lac repressor encoded by lacI
     88..110     +  RBS            RBS: efficient ribosome binding site from bacteriophage T7 gene 10 (Olins and Rangwala, 1989)
    121..759     +  CDS            cas5d (fragment): CAS5D_MANSM - Experimental evidence at protein level: Swiss-Prot protein existence level 1. CRISPR (clustered regularly interspaced short palindromic repeat) is an adaptive immune system that provides protection against mobile genetic elements (viruses, transposable elements and conjugative plasmids). CRISPR clusters contain spacers, sequences complementary to antecedent mobile elements, and target invading nucleic acids. CRISPR clusters are transcribed and processed into CRISPR RNA (crRNA). This protein is a sequence-specific endonuclease that cleaves pre-crRNA at G21 into mature crRNA. Does
   3420..3437    +  CDS            9xHis (fragment): 9xHis affinity tag
   3447..3496    +  CDS            SET1 (fragment): solubility-enhancement tag derived from T7 phage gene 10B
   3504..3551    +  terminator     T7 terminator: transcription terminator for bacteriophage T7 RNA polymerase
   3588..4016    +  rep_origin     f1 ori (sequence partly withheld): f1 bacteriophage origin of replication; arrow indicates direction of (+) strand synthesis
   4069..4126    +  promoter       AmpR promoter (fragment): bla
   4135..4950    -  CDS            KanR: aminoglycoside phosphotransferase; aph(3')-Ia; confers resistance to kanamycin in bacteria or G418 (Geneticin®) in eukaryotes
   5072..5660    +  rep_origin     ori: high-copy-number ColE1/pMB1/pBR322/pUC origin of replication
   5846..5985    -  misc_feature   bom: basis of mobility region from pBR322
   6087..6278    -  CDS            rop: Rop protein, which maintains plasmids at low copy number; rop
   6295..6675    +  CDS            YPB1_ECOLX: Protein predicted: Swiss-Prot protein existence level 4. From Escherichia coli.
   6747..7038    -  CDS            TcR (fragment): tetracycline efflux protein; tet; confers resistance to tetracycline
   7053..7074    -  protein_bind   CAP binding site: CAP binding activates transcription in the presence of cAMP. E. coli catabolite activator protein
   7087..8169    -  CDS            lacI: lac repressor; lacI; The lac repressor binds to the lac operator to inhibit transcription in E. coli. This inhibition can be relieved by adding lactose or isopropyl-β-D-thiogalactopyranoside (IPTG).
   8170..8247    -  promoter       lacI promoter: lacI
   8255..8       -  CDS            TcR (fragment) (across the origin): tetracycline efflux protein; tet; confers resistance to tetracycline
>Addgene plasmid #180213 | pET-NlaCascade-NLS-6xHis | addgene full sequence | sequence record 356902 | Addgene NGS Result
AGAGGATCGAGATCTCGATCCCGCGAAATTAATACGACTCACTATAGGGGAATTGTGAGCGGATAACAAT
TCCCCTCTAGAAATAATTTTGTTTAACTTTAAGAAGGAGATATACATATGAGGTTCATCCTGGAAATCAG
TGGTGATTTGGCATGCTTCACAAGGTCTGAGCTAAAGGTGGAAAGGGTTAGTTATCCTGTGATAACGCCG
TCTGCCGCCAGGAACATCCTAATGGCGATATTGTGGAAGCCGGCGATTCGCTGGAAGGTCTTGAAGATAG
AAATCCTAAAACCGATTCAGTGGACGAATATCCGCCGCAACGAAGTGGGAACTAAGATGAGTGAGCGTAG
CGGCTCGCTCTATATTGAAGATAACCGCCAGCAGCGCGCATCCATGCTGCTGAAAGACGTTGCCTACCGC
ATTCACGCCGATTTTGACATGACCAGTGAAGCGGGCGAGAGCGACAACTATGTTAAATTTGCCGAAATGT
TCAAGCGGCGGGCAAAGAAAGGACAATATTTCCACCAACCTTATTTAGGCTGTCGTGAGTTTCCTTGTGA
TTTCAGGTTGCTGGAAAAAGCCGAAGATGGATTGCCACTCGAAGACATTACCCAAGATTTCGGTTTTATG
CTGTATGACATGGATTTCAGCAAATCCGACCCGCGTGATTCCAATAACGCCGAGCCGATGTTTTACCAAT
GCAAAGCGGTAAACGGCGTGATTACCGTGCCGCCTGCCGACAGCGAGGAGGTGAAACGATGATTTTGCAC
GCGCTCACCCAATACTATCAACGCAAAGCCGAAAGTGATGGCGGTATTGCCCAGGAAGGGTTTGAAAACA
AAGAAATACCGTTCATTATCGTTATAGACAAACAGGGTAATTTTATTCAGCTGGAAGATACCCGTGAGCT
GAAAGTTAAGAAGAAAGTTGGCCGCACTTTTTTAGTACCGAAAGGTTTGGGCAGGAGCGGTTCAAAATCC
TACGAAGTAAGCAATTTATTGTGGGATCACTACGGTTATGTACTTGCTTATGCCGGAGAAAAAGGGCAGG
AGCAGGCGGACAAACAGCATGCCAGCTTTACCGCCAAAGTAAATGAATTGAAACAGGCGCTGCCCGATGA
TGCAGGTGTTACTGCGGTTGCTGCCTTTTTGTCTTCTGCGGAAGAAAAAAGCAAAGTCATGCAGGCTGCA
AATTGGGCGGAGTGTGCCAAAGTCAAAGGCTGTAATCTCAGCTTCCGCCTGGTGGATGAAGCGGTAGATT
TGGTTTGCCAGTCAAAGGCGGTGCGGGAATATGTGAGTCAAGCAAATCAAACGCAATCCGATAATGTCCA
AAAAGGCATTTGCCTGGTAACGGGCAAAGCTGCGCCGATTGCGCGGCTGCATAACGCCGTGAAAGGCGTG
AATGCCAAGCCCGCCCCGTTTGCATCGGTAAATCTGTCGGCTTTTGAATCATACGGCAAAGAGCAGGGCT
TTATCTTTCCCGTGGGCGAGCAAGCCATGTTCGAATATACCACCGCCTTGAACACCTTGCTTGCTAGCGA
AAACCGATTCCGTATCGGCGATGTAACGGCCGTATGTTGGGGCGCGAAACGGACTCCGTTGGAGGAAAGT
CTTGCTTCGATGATTAACGGCGGCGGCAAAGACAAGCCCGATGAGCATATCGATGCCGTTAAAACTCTTT
ATAAAAGCCTATACAACGGTCAATACCAAAAACCTGACGGCAAAGAAAAATTCTACCTTTTAGGTTTATC
GCCCAATTCCGCGCGCATTGTCGTCCGCTTTTGGCATGAAACCACCGTTGCCGCCTTATCAGAAAGTATT
GCGGCGTGGTATGACGATTTGCAAATGGTGCGCGGCGAAAACTCGCCATACCCCGAATATATGCCGCTAC
CGCGCCTGCTGGGTAATTTGGTGTTGGACGGCAAAATGGAAAACCTGCCATCTGACCTGATTGCCCAAAT
AACCGATGCCGCGCTCAACAACCGTGTTTTACCCGTCAGCCTGTTGCAGGCTGCTTTGCGGCGCAACAAG
GCGGAACAGAAAATTACCTATGGCAGAGCAAGTCTGCTTAAAGCCTATATCAATCGCGCAATCCGTGCGG
GTCGTCTGAAAAACATGAAGGAGCTAACTATGGGCCTAGATAGAAACCGTCAAGACATCGGCTATGTGCT
GGGGCGGCTGTTTGCCGTGCTGGAAAAAATACAAGCCGAGGCCAATCCCGGCTTGAACGCCACCATTGCC
GACCGCTATTTCGGTTCGGCAAGCAGCACACCGATTGCCGTATTCGGCACACTGATGCGCTTGTTGCCGC
ACCATTTGAACAAACTGGAATTTGAAGGACGTGCCGTACAACTGCAATGGGAAATCCGCCAGATTTTGGA
ACATTGTCAGAGATTTCCTAACCATTTGAATTTGGAACAGCAAGGCCTATTTGCCATCGGTTACTACCAC
GAAACCCAATTCCTGTTTACCAAAGACGCATTGAAAAACCTGTTCAACGAAGCGAAAACCGCATAAGGAG
CAAATGCTATGACTATTGAAAAACGCTACGACTTTGTCTTTTTATTTGATGTGCAAGACGGCAATCCCAA
CGGCGATCCTGACGCAGGTAACCTGCCGCGTATCGACCCGCAAACCGGCGAAGGTTTGGTAACTGATGTT
TGCCTGAAACGCAAAGTCCGCAACTTTATCCAAATGACTCAAAATGACGAACATCACGACATCTTTATCC
GCGAAAAAGGCATTTTGAACAACCTGATTGACGAAGCCCACGAGCAGGAAAACGTAAAAGGCAAAGAAAA
AGGCGAGAAAACCGAAGCTGCCCGCCAATACATGTGCAGCCGTTATTACGACATCCGCACATTTGGCGCA
GTGATGACTACCGGCAAAAATGCAGGACAAGTACGCGGTCCCGTGCAACTGACTTTTTCTCGCTCTATTG
ATCCCATCATGACCTTGGAACACAGCATTACCCGCATGGCGGTTACCAACGAAAAAGATGCCAGTGAAAC
CGGCGACAACCGTACAATGGGTCGCAAATTCACCGTCCCCTACGGTCTATACCGCTGCCATGGCTTCATT
TCTACCCATTTTGCCAAACAAACAGGCTTTTCCGAAAACGATTTAGAGCTGTTTTGGCAGGCACTTGTCA
ATATGTTTGACCACGACCATTCCGCCGCACGCGGACAAATGAACGCACGCGGGCTCTATGTGTTTGAACA
CAGCAATAATCTAGGTGATGCGCCTGCTGATAGTCTGTTCAAACGCATTCAGGTAGTCAAAAAGGACGGT
GTAGAAGTAGTAAGGAGTTTTGACGATTATCTTGTCAGCGTAGACGATAAGAATCTTGAAGAAACCAAGC
TGTTGCGTAAATTAGGCGGAGGCTCTGTGGGCCCCAAGAAGAAGCGGAAGGTGCTCGAGCACCACCACCA
CCACCACTGAGATCCGGCTGCTAACAAAGCCCGAAAGGAAGCTGAGTTGGCTGCTGCCACCGCTGAGCAA
TAACTAGCATAACCCCTTGGGGCCTCTAAACGGGTCTTGAGGGGTTTTTTGCTGAAAGGAGGAACTATAT
CCGGATTGGCGAATGGG
[124 nt withheld, positions 3588-3711]
C
[91 nt withheld, positions 3713-3803]
A
[49 nt withheld, positions 3805-3853]
CCTTTGACGTTGGAGTCCACGTTCTTT
[37 nt withheld, positions 3881-3917]
ACCCTATCTCGGTCTATTCTTTTGATTTATAAGGGATTTTGCCGATTTCGGCCTATTGGTTAAAAAATGA
GCTGATTTAACAAAAATTTAACGCGAATTTTAACAAAATATTAACGCTTACAATTTAGGTGGCACTTTTC
GGGGAAATGTGCGCGGAACCCCTATTTGTTTATTTTTCTAAATACATTCAAATATGTATCCGCTCATGAA
TTAATTCTTAGAAAAACTCATCGAGCATCAAATGAAACTGCAATTTATTCATATCAGGATTATCAATACC
ATATTTTTGAAAAAGCCGTTTCTGTAATGAAGGAGAAAACTCACCGAGGCAGTTCCATAGGATGGCAAGA
TCCTGGTATCGGTCTGCGATTCCGACTCGTCCAACATCAATACAACCTATTAATTTCCCCTCGTCAAAAA
TAAGGTTATCAAGTGAGAAATCACCATGAGTGACGACTGAATCCGGTGAGAATGGCAAAAGTTTATGCAT
TTCTTTCCAGACTTGTTCAACAGGCCAGCCATTACGCTCGTCATCAAAATCACTCGCATCAACCAAACCG
TTATTCATTCGTGATTGCGCCTGAGCGAGACGAAATACGCGATCGCTGTTAAAAGGACAATTACAAACAG
GAATCGAATGCAACCGGCGCAGGAACACTGCCAGCGCATCAACAATATTTTCACCTGAATCAGGATATTC
TTCTAATACCTGGAATGCTGTTTTCCCGGGGATCGCAGTGGTGAGTAACCATGCATCATCAGGAGTACGG
ATAAAATGCTTGATGGTCGGAAGAGGCATAAATTCCGTCAGCCAGTTTAGTCTGACCATCTCATCTGTAA
CATCATTGGCAACGCTACCTTTGCCATGTTTCAGAAACAACTCTGGCGCATCGGGCTTCCCATACAATCG
ATAGATTGTCGCACCTGATTGCCCGACATTATCGCGAGCCCATTTATACCCATATAAATCAGCATCCATG
TTGGAATTTAATCGCGGCCTAGAGCAAGACGTTTCCCGTTGAATATGGCTCATAACACCCCTTGTATTAC
TGTTTATGTAAGCAGACAGTTTTATTGTTCATGACCAAAATCCCTTAACGTGAGTTTTCGTTCCACTGAG
CGTCAGACCCCGTAGAAAAGATCAAAGGATCTTCTTGAGATCCTTTTTTTCTGCGCGTAATCTGCTGCTT
GCAAACAAAAAAACCACCGCTACCAGCGGTGGTTTGTTTGCCGGATCAAGAGCTACCAACTCTTTTTCCG
AAGGTAACTGGCTTCAGCAGAGCGCAGATACCAAATACTGTCCTTCTAGTGTAGCCGTAGTTAGGCCACC
ACTTCAAGAACTCTGTAGCACCGCCTACATACCTCGCTCTGCTAATCCTGTTACCAGTGGCTGCTGCCAG
TGGCGATAAGTCGTGTCTTACCGGGTTGGACTCAAGACGATAGTTACCGGATAAGGCGCAGCGGTCGGGC
TGAACGGGGGGTTCGTGCACACAGCCCAGCTTGGAGCGAACGACCTACACCGAACTGAGATACCTACAGC
GTGAGCTATGAGAAAGCGCCACGCTTCCCGAAGGGAGAAAGGCGGACAGGTATCCGGTAAGCGGCAGGGT
CGGAACAGGAGAGCGCACGAGGGAGCTTCCAGGGGGAAACGCCTGGTATCTTTATAGTCCTGTCGGGTTT
CGCCACCTCTGACTTGAGCGTCGATTTTTGTGATGCTCGTCAGGGGGGCGGAGCCTATGGAAAAACGCCA
GCAACGCGGCCTTTTTACGGTTCCTGGCCTTTTGCTGGCCTTTTGCTCACATGTTCTTTCCTGCGTTATC
CCCTGATTCTGTGGATAACCGTATTACCGCCTTTGAGTGAGCTGATACCGCTCGCCGCAGCCGAACGACC
GAGCGCAGCGAGTCAGTGAGCGAGGAAGCGGAAGAGCGCCTGATGCGGTATTTTCTCCTTACGCATCTGT
GCGGTATTTCACACCGCAATGGTGCACTCTCAGTACAATCTGCTCTGATGCCGCATAGTTAAGCCAGTAT
ACACTCCGCTATCGCTACGTGACTGGGTCATGGCTGCGCCCCGACACCCGCCAACACCCGCTGACGCGCC
CTGACGGGCTTGTCTGCTCCCGGCATCCGCTTACAGACAAGCTGTGACCGTCTCCGGGAGCTGCATGTGT
CAGAGGTTTTCACCGTCATCACCGAAACGCGCGAGGCAGCTGCGGTAAAGCTCATCAGCGTGGTCGTGAA
GCGATTCACAGATGTCTGCCTGTTCATCCGCGTCCAGCTCGTTGAGTTTCTCCAGAAGCGTTAATGTCTG
GCTTCTGATAAAGCGGGCCATGTTAAGGGCGGTTTTTTCCTGTTTGGTCACTGATGCCTCCGTGTAAGGG
GGATTTCTGTTCATGGGGGTAATGATACCGATGAAACGAGAGAGGATGCTCACGATACGGGTTACTGATG
ATGAACATGCCCGGTTACTGGAACGTTGTGAGGGTAAACAACTGGCGGTATGGATGCGGCGGGACCAGAG
AAAAATCACTCAGGGTCAATGCCAGCGCTTCGTTAATACAGATGTAGGTGTTCCACAGGGTAGCCAGCAG
CATCCTGCGATGCAGATCCGGAACATAATGGTGCAGGGCGCTGACTTCCGCGTTTCCAGACTTTACGAAA
CACGGAAACCGAAGACCATTCATGTTGTTGCTCAGGTCGCAGACGTTTTGCAGCAGCAGTCGCTTCACGT
TCGCTCGCGTATCGGTGATTCATTCTGCTAACCAGTAAGGCAACCCCGCCAGCCTAGCCGGGTCCTCAAC
GACAGGAGCACGATCATGCGCACCCGTGGGGCCGCCATGCCGGCGATAATGGCCTGCTTCTCGCCGAAAC
GTTTGGTGGCGGGACCAGTGACGAAGGCTTGAGCGAGGGCGTGCAAGATTCCGAATACCGCAAGCGACAG
GCCGATCATCGTCGCGCTCCAGCGAAAGCGGTCCTCGCCGAAAATGACCCAGAGCGCTGCCGGCACCTGT
CCTACGAGTTGCATGATAAAGAAGACAGTCATAAGTGCGGCGACGATAGTCATGCCCCGCGCCCACCGGA
AGGAGCTGACTGGGTTGAAGGCTCTCAAGGGCATCGGTCGAGATCCCGGTGCCTAATGAGTGAGCTAACT
TACATTAATTGCGTTGCGCTCACTGCCCGCTTTCCAGTCGGGAAACCTGTCGTGCCAGCTGCATTAATGA
ATCGGCCAACGCGCGGGGAGAGGCGGTTTGCGTATTGGGCGCCAGGGTGGTTTTTCTTTTCACCAGTGAG
ACGGGCAACAGCTGATTGCCCTTCACCGCCTGGCCCTGAGAGAGTTGCAGCAAGCGGCCCACGCTGGTTT
GCCCCAGCAGGCGAAAATCCTGTTTGATGGTGGTTAACGGCGGGATATAACATGAGCTGTCTTCGGTATC
GTCGTATCCCACTACCGAGATATCCGCACCAACGCGCAGCCCGGACTCGGTAATGGCGCGCATTGCGCCC
AGCGCCATCTGATCGTTGGCAACCAGCATCGCAGTGGGAACGATGCCCTCATTCAGCATTTGCATGGTTT
GTTGAAAACCGGACATGGCACTCCAGTCGCCTTCCCGTTCCGCTATCGGCTGAATTTGATTGCGAGTGAG
ATATTTATGCCAGCCAGCCAGACGCAGACGCGCCGAGACAGAACTTAATGGGCCCGCTAACAGCGCGATT
TGCTGGTGACCCAATGCGACCAGATGCTCCACGCCCAGTCGCGTACCGTCTTCATGGGAGAAAATAATAC
TGTTGATGGGTGTCTGGTCAGAGACATCAAGAAATAACGCCGGAACATTAGTGCAGGCAGCTTCCACAGC
AATGGCATCCTGGTCATCCAGCGGATAGTTAATGATCAGCCCACTGACGCGTTGCGCGAGAAGATTGTGC
ACCGCCGCTTTACAGGCTTCGACGCCGCTTCGTTCTACCATCGACACCACCACGCTGGCACCCAGTTGAT
CGGCGCGAGATTTAATCGCCGCGACAATTTGCGACGGCGCGTGCAGGGCCAGACTGGAGGTGGCAACGCC
AATCAGCAACGACTGTTTGCCCGCCAGTTGTTGTGCCACGCGGTTGGGAATGTAATTCAGCTCCGCCATC
GCCGCTTCCACTTTTTCCCGCGTTTTCGCAGAAACGTGGCTGGCCTGGTTCACCACGCGGGAAACGGTCT
GATAAGAGACACCGGCATACTCTGCGACATCGTATAACGTTACTGGTTTCACATTCACCACCCTGAATTG
ACTCTCTTCCGGGCGCTATCATGCCATACCGCGAAAGGTTTTGCGCCATTCGATGGTGTCCGGGATCTCG
ACGCTCTCCCTTATGCGACTCCTGCATTAGGAAGCAGCCCAGTAGTAGGTTGAGGCCGTTGAGCACCGCC
GCCGCAAGGAATGGTGCATGCAAGGAGATGGCGCCCAACAGTCCCCCGGCCACGGGGCCTGCCACCATAC
CCACGCCGAAACAAGCGCTCATGAGCCCGAAGTGGCGAGCCCGATCTTCCCCATCGGTGATGTCGGCGAT
ATAGGCGCCAGCAACCGCACCTGTGGCGCCGGTGATGCCGGCCACGATGCGTCCGGCGT
